>Addgene plasmid #211065 | pNLF1-C_CDC40:1-579 | addgene full sequence | sequence record 425944 | Addgene NGS Result
TCAATATTGGCCATTAGCCATATTATTCATTGGTTATATAGCATAAATCAATATTGGCTATTGGCCATTG
CATACGTTGTATCTATATCATAATATGTACATTTATATTGGCTCATGTCCAATATGACCGCCATGTTGGC
ATTGATTATTGACTAGTTATTAATAGTAATCAATTACGGGGTCATTAGTTCATAGCCCATATATGGAGTT
CCGCGTTACATAACTTACGGTAAATGGCCCGCCTGGCTGACCGCCCAACGACCCCCGCCCATTGACGTCA
ATAATGACGTATGTTCCCATAGTAACGCCAATAGGGACTTTCCATTGACGTCAATGGGTGGAGTATTTAC
GGTAAACTGCCCACTTGGCAGTACATCAAGTGTATCATATGCCAAGTCCGCCCCCTATTGACGTCAATGA
CGGTAAATGGCCCGCCTGGCATTATGCCCAGTACATGACCTTACGGGACTTTCCTACTTGGCAGTACATC
TACGTATTAGTCATCGCTATTACCATGGTGATGCGGTTTTGGCAGTACACCAATGGGCGTGGATAGCGGT
TTGACTCACGGGGATTTCCAAGTCTCCACCCCATTGACGTCAATGGGAGTTTGTTTTGGCACCAAAATCA
ACGGGACTTTCCAAAATGTCGTAATAACCCCGCCCCGTTGACGCAAATGGGCGGTAGGCGTGTACGGTGG
GAGGTCTATATAAGCAGAGCTGGTTTAGTGAACCGTCAGATCACTAGAAGCTTTATTGCGGTAGTTTATC
ACAGTTAAATTGCTAACGCAGTCAGTGCTTCTGACACAACAGTCTCGAACTTAAGCTGCAGAAGTTGGTC
GTGAGGCACTGGGCAGGTAAGTATCAAGGTTACAAGACAGGTTTAAGGAGACCAATAGAAACTGGGCTTG
TCGAGACAGAGAAGACTCTTGCGTTTCTGATAGGCACCTATTGGTCTTACTGACATCCACTTTGCCTTTC
TCTCCACAGGTGTCCACTCCCAGTTCAATTACAGCTCTTAAGGCTAGAGTATTAATACGACTCACTATAG
GGCTAGCAAAGCGATCGCTTCCGAATTCGCCACCATGTCGGCTGCGATTGCAGCTCTGGCCGCTTCCTAT
GGTTCGGGTTCAGGGTCCGAATCGGACTCGGACAGTGAGAGCAGTCGGTGTCCGCTGCCAGCCGCCGACT
CCCTCATGCACTTGACTAAATCGCCTTCATCAAAGCCGTCTCTAGCAGTGGCAGTGGACTCGGCTCCGGA
GGTGGCAGTTAAGGAAGATTTGGAGACTGGAGTTCACCTTGACCCTGCCGTCAAAGAAGTTCAGTATAAT
CCTACCTATGAGACCATGTTTGCTCCTGAGTTTGGACCAGAAAATCCCTTTAGGACACAGCAAATGGCTG
CCCCTAGAAATATGCTTTCTGGATATGCCGAACCAGCTCATATCAATGATTTCATGTTTGAGCAGCAAAG
GAGAACTTTTGCAACATATGGTTATGCATTAGACCCTTCATTAGATAATCATCAAGTGTCTGCTAAATAT
ATTGGTTCTGTAGAAGAAGCTGAAAAAAATCAAGGTTTAACTGTATTTGAAACTGGTCAGAAGAAAACAG
AAAAGAGGAAAAAGTTTAAAGAAAATGATGCATCCAATATTGATGGTTTTTTGGGACCATGGGCAAAATA
TGTGGATGAAAAAGATGTAGCCAAACCTTCAGAAGAAGAGCAAAAAGAATTGGATGAAATCACAGCAAAG
AGGCAGAAAAAAGGAAAACAGGAAGAAGAGAAACCTGGGGAGGAGAAGACAATCTTACATGTTAAAGAAA
TGTATGACTATCAAGGCAGGTCCTATCTTCACATACCTCAGGATGTTGGTGTTAATCTACGGTCAACTAT
GCCACCTGAGAAGTGTTATCTTCCCAAAAAACAAATTCATGTGTGGTCTGGACACACAAAGGGCGTCAGT
GCAGTCAGATTGTTTCCTCTCTCTGGCCATTTATTGCTGTCTTGTTCCATGGACTGTAAAATTAAGCTAT
GGGAGGTTTATGGAGAACGGCGCTGTCTGAGAACATTTATTGGTCACAGTAAGGCTGTTAGGGATATCTG
CTTCAATACTGCAGGAACACAGTTCCTCAGTGCAGCCTATGACAGGTATCTTAAGCTCTGGGACACTGAG
ACAGGACAGTGTATATCAAGATTTACAAACCGAAAAGTACCTTATTGTGTCAAATTCAATCCTGATGAAG
ATAAGCAAAATCTCTTTGTGGCTGGGATGTCTGATAAGAAGATTGTGCAATGGGACATTCGAAGTGGAGA
AATTGTGCAGGAATATGATCGGCATTTGGGAGCTGTCAACACCATTGTTTTTGTGGATGAGAATAGGAGA
TTTGTGAGCACATCTGATGATAAAAGCCTAAGAGTTTGGGAATGGGATATCCCTGTGGATTTCAAGTACA
TAGCAGAACCCAGTATGCACTCAATGCCTGCAGTGACTTTGTCTCCAAATGGAAAATGGCTAGCATGCCA
ATCAATGGACAACCAAATCTTAATTTTTGGAGCACAGAACAGATTTAGATTAAATAAGAAAAAAATTTTT
AAGGGCCATATGGTAGCAGGCTATGCTTGTCAGGTGGACTTTTCACCAGACATGAGTTATGTGATTTCAG
GAGATGGAAATGGAAAATTAAACATTTGGGACTGGAAGACCACAAAACTCTACAGTCGATTTAAAGCTCA
TGATAAAGTGTGTATAGGTGCAGTGTGGCATCCTCATGAAACTTCTAAGGTCATAACATGTGGTTGGGAT
GGTCTCATTAAATTGTGGGATTCTAGATTTGGGCCCAATTCCTGCAGGCGAGCTCTCGGCTCGAGCGGCG
TCTTCACACTCGAAGATTTCGTTGGGGACTGGCGACAGACAGCCGGCTACAACCTGGACCAAGTCCTTGA
ACAGGGAGGTGTGTCCAGTTTGTTTCAGAATCTCGGGGTGTCCGTAACTCCGATCCAAAGGATTGTCCTG
AGCGGTGAAAATGGGCTGAAGATCGACATCCATGTCATCATCCCGTATGAAGGTCTGAGCGGCGACCAAA
TGGGCCAGATCGAAAAAATTTTTAAGGTGGTGTACCCTGTGGATGATCATCACTTTAAGGTGATCCTGCA
CTATGGCACACTGGTAATCGACGGGGTTACGCCGAACATGATCGACTATTTCGGACGGCCGTATGAAGGC
ATCGCCGTGTTCGACGGCAAAAAGATCACTGTAACAGGGACCCTGTGGAACGGCAACAAAATTATCGACG
AGCGCCTGATCAACCCCGACGGCTCCCTGCTGTTCCGAGTAACCATCAACGGAGTGACCGGCTGGCGGCT
GTGCGAACGCATTCTGGCGTAAGGCCGCGACTCTAGGGCATGCAAGCTGATCCGGCTGCTAACAAAGCCC
GAAAGGAAGCTGAGTTGGCTGCTGCCACCGCTGAGCAATAACTAGCATAACCCCTTGGGGCGGCCGCTTC
GAGCAGACATGATAAGATACATTGATGAGTTTGGACAAACCACAACTAGAATGCAGTGAAAAAAATGCTT
TATTTGTGAAATTTGTGATGCTATTGCTTTATTTGTAACCATTATAAGCTGCAATAAACAAGTTAACAAC
AACAATTGCATTCATTTTATGTTTCAGGTTCAGGGGGAGATGTGGGAGGTTTTTTTAAGCAAGTAAAACC
TCTACAAATGTGGTAAAATCGAATTTTAACAAAATATTAACGCTTACAATTTCCTGATGCGGTATTTTCT
CCTTACGCATCTGTGCGGTATTTCACACCGCATACGCGGATCTGCGCAGCACCATGGCCTGAAATAACCT
CTGAAAGAGGAACTTGGTTAGGTACCTTCTGAGGCGGAAAGAACCAGCTGTGGAATGTGTGTCAGTTAGG
GTGTGGAAAGTCCCCAGGCTCCCCAGCAGGCAGAAGTATGCAAAGCATGCATCTCAATTAGTCAGCAACC
AGGTGTGGAAAGTCCCCAGGCTCCCCAGCAGGCAGAAGTATGCAAAGCATGCATCTCAATTAGTCAGCAA
CCATAGTCCCGCCCCTAACTCCGCCCATCCCGCCCCTAACTCCGCCCAGTTCCGCCCATTCTCCGCCCCA
TGGCTGACTAATTTTTTTTATTTATGCAGAGGCCGAGGCCGCCTCGGCCTCTGAGCTATTCCAGAAGTAG
TGAGGAGGCTTTTTTGGAGGCCTAGGCTTTTGCAAAAAGCTCGATTCTTCTGACACTAGCGCCACCATGA
AGAAGCCCGAACTCACCGCTACCAGCGTTGAAAAATTTCTCATCGAGAAGTTCGACAGTGTGAGCGACCT
GATGCAGTTGTCGGAGGGCGAAGAGAGCCGAGCCTTCAGCTTCGATGTCGGCGGACGCGGCTATGTACTG
CGGGTGAATAGCTGCGCTGATGGCTTCTACAAAGACCGCTACGTGTACCGCCACTTCGCCAGCGCTGCAC
TACCCATCCCCGAAGTGTTGGACATCGGCGAGTTCAGCGAGAGCCTGACATACTGCATCAGTAGACGCGC
CCAAGGCGTTACTCTCCAAGACCTCCCCGAAACAGAGCTGCCTGCTGTGTTACAGCCTGTCGCCGAAGCT
ATGGATGCTATTGCCGCCGCCGACCTCAGTCAAACCAGCGGCTTCGGCCCATTCGGGCCCCAAGGCATCG
GCCAGTACACAACCTGGCGGGATTTCATTTGCGCCATTGCTGATCCCCATGTCTACCACTGGCAGACCGT
GATGGACGACACCGTGTCCGCCAGCGTAGCTCAAGCCCTGGACGAACTGATGCTGTGGGCCGAAGACTGT
CCCGAGGTGCGCCACCTCGTCCATGCCGACTTCGGCAGCAACAACGTCCTGACCGACAACGGCCGCATCA
CCGCCGTAATCGACTGGTCCGAAGCTATGTTCGGGGACAGTCAGTACGAGGTGGCCAACATCTTCTTCTG
GCGGCCCTGGCTGGCTTGCATGGAGCAGCAGACTCGCTACTTCGAGCGCCGGCATCCCGAGCTGGCCGGC
AGCCCTCGTCTGCGAGCCTACATGCTGCGCATCGGCCTGGATCAGCTCTACCAGAGCCTCGTGGACGGCA
ACTTCGACGATGCTGCCTGGGCTCAAGGCCGCTGCGATGCCATCGTCCGCAGCGGGGCCGGCACCGTCGG
TCGCACACAAATCGCTCGCCGGAGCGCAGCCGTATGGACCGACGGCTGCGTCGAGGTGCTGGCCGACAGC
GGCAACCGCCGGCCCAGTACACGACCGCGCGCTAAGGAGGTAGGTCGAGTTTAGACTCTAGCCATCACGA
TGGCCGCAATAAAATATCTTTATTTTCATTACATCTGTGTGTTGGTTTTTTGTGTGAATCGATAGCGATA
AGGATCCTCTTTGCGCTTGCGTTTTCCCTTGTCCAGATAGCCCAGTAGCTGACATTCATCCGGGGTCAGC
ACCGTTTCTGCGGACTGGCTTTCTACGTAATGGTTTCTTAGACGTCAGGTGGCACTTTTCGGGGAAATGT
GCGCGGAACCCCTATTTGTTTATTTTTCTAAATACATTCAAATATGTATCCGCTCATGAGACAATAACCC
TGATAAATGCTTCAATAATATTGAAAAAGGAAGAGTATGAGTATTCAACATTTCCGTGTCGCCCTTATTC
CCTTTTTTGCGGCATTTTGCCTTCCTGTTTTTGCTCACCCAGAAACGCTGGTGAAAGTAAAAGATGCTGA
AGATCAGTTGGGTGCACGAGTGGGTTACATCGAACTGGATCTCAACAGCGGTAAGATCCTTGAGAGTTTT
CGCCCCGAAGAACGTTTTCCAATGATGAGCACTTTCAAAGTTCTGCTATGTGGCGCGGTATTATCCCGTA
TTGACGCCGGGCAAGAGCAACTCGGTCGCCGCATACACTATTCTCAGAATGACTTGGTTGAGTACTCACC
AGTCACAGAAAAGCATCTTACGGATGGCATGACAGTAAGAGAATTATGCAGTGCTGCCATAACCATGAGT
GATAACACTGCGGCCAACTTACTTCTGACAACTATCGGAGGACCGAAGGAGCTAACCGCTTTTTTGCACA
ACATGGGGGATCATGTAACTCGCCTTGATCGTTGGGAACCGGAGCTGAATGAAGCCATACCAAACGACGA
GCGTGACACCACGATGCCTGTAGCAATGGCAACAACGTTGCGCAAACTATTAACTGGCGAACTACTTACT
CTAGCTTCCCGGCAACAATTAATAGACTGGATGGAGGCGGATAAAGTTGCAGGACCACTTCTGCGCTCGG
CCCTTCCGGCTGGCTGGTTTATTGCTGATAAATCTGGAGCCGGTGAGCGTGGGTCTCGCGGTATCATTGC
AGCACTGGGGCCAGATGGTAAGCCCTCCCGTATCGTAGTTATCTACACGACGGGGAGTCAGGCAACTATG
GATGAACGAAATAGACAGATCGCTGAGATAGGTGCCTCACTGATTAAGCATTGGTAATTCGAAATGACCG
ACCAAGCGACGCCCAACCGGTATCAGCTCACTCAAAGGCGGTAATACGGTTATCCACAGAATCAGGGGAT
AACGCAGGAAAGAACATGTGAGCAAAAGGCCAGCAAAAGGCCAGGAACCGTAAAAAGGCCGCGTTGCTGG
CGTTTTTCCATAGGCTCCGCCCCCCTGACGAGCATCACAAAAATCGACGCTCAAGTCAGAGGTGGCGAAA
CCCGACAGGACTATAAAGATACCAGGCGTTTCCCCCTGGAAGCTCCCTCGTGCGCTCTCCTGTTCCGACC
CTGCCGCTTACCGGATACCTGTCCGCCTTTCTCCCTTCGGGAAGCGTGGCGCTTTCTCATAGCTCACGCT
GTAGGTATCTCAGTTCGGTGTAGGTCGTTCGCTCCAAGCTGGGCTGTGTGCACGAACCCCCCGTTCAGCC
CGACCGCTGCGCCTTATCCGGTAACTATCGTCTTGAGTCCAACCCGGTAAGACACGACTTATCGCCACTG
GCAGCAGCCACTGGTAACAGGATTAGCAGAGCGAGGTATGTAGGCGGTGCTACAGAGTTCTTGAAGTGGT
GGCCTAACTACGGCTACACTAGAAGGACAGTATTTGGTATCTGCGCTCTGCTGAAGCCAGTTACCTTCGG
AAAAAGAGTTGGTAGCTCTTGATCCGGCAAACAAACCACCGCTGGTAGCGGTGGTTTTTTTGTTTGCAAG
CAGCAGATTACGCGCAGAAAAAAAGGATTTCAAGAAGATCCTTTGATCTTTTCTACGGGGTCTGACGCTC
AGTGGAACGAAAACTCACGTTAAGGGATTTTGGTCATGAGATTATCAAAAAGGATCTTCACCTAGATCCT
TTTATAGTCCGGAAATACAGGAACGCACGCTGGATGGCCCTTCGCTGGGATGGTGAAACCATGAAAAATG
GCAGCTTCAGTGGATTAAGTGGGGGTAATGTGGCCTGTACCCTCTGGTTGCATAGGTATTCATACGGTTA
AAATTTATCAGGCGCGATTGCGGCAGTTTTTCGGGTGGTTTGTTGCCATTTTTACCTGTCTGCTGCCGTG
ATCGCGCTGAACGCGTTTTAGCGGTGCGTACAATTAAGGGATTATGGTAAATCCACTTACTGTCTGCCCT
CGTAGCCATCGAGATAAACCGCAGTACTCCGGCCACGATGCGTCCGGCGTAGAGGATCGAGATCT
Features (pLannotate 1.2.2; 20 found; start..end, strand, type, name):
    140..517     +  enhancer       CMV enhancer: human cytomegalovirus immediate early enhancer
    519..718     +  promoter       CMV promoter: human cytomegalovirus (CMV) immediate early promoter
    857..989     +  intron         chimeric intron: chimera between introns from human β-globin and immunoglobulin heavy chain genes
   1033..1051    +  promoter       T7 promoter: promoter for bacteriophage T7 RNA polymerase
   1085..2821    +  CDS            CDC40: PRP17_HUMAN - Also known as EHB3, PRP17, PRPF17. Experimental evidence at protein level: Swiss-Prot protein existence level 1. Required for pre-mRNA splicing as component of the activated spliceosome. From Homo sapiens (Human).
   2870..3382    +  CDS            Nluc: NanoLuc® luciferase human codon-optimized
   3415..3464    +  CDS            SET1 (fragment): solubility-enhancement tag derived from T7 phage gene 10B
   3472..3491    +  terminator     T7 terminator (fragment): transcription terminator for bacteriophage T7 RNA polymerase
   3513..3634    -  polyA_signal   SV40 poly(A) signal: SV40 polyadenylation signal
   3657..3725    -  CDS            large T antigen (fragment): large T antigen from SV40 (simian virus 40)
   3730..3762    +  rep_origin     M13 ori (fragment): M13 bacteriophage origin of replication; arrow indicates direction of (+) strand synthesis
   3763..3814    -  misc_feature   bom (fragment): basis of mobility region from pBR322
   3879..4236    +  promoter       SV40 promoter: SV40 enhancer and early promoter
   4267..5289    +  CDS            hph: KHYB_ECOLX - Experimental evidence at protein level: Swiss-Prot protein existence level 1. The aminoglycoside phosphotransferases achieve inactivation of their antibiotic substrates by phosphorylation. Only phosphorylates hygromycin and closely related compounds such as demethyl analogs and destomycin. From Escherichia coli.
   5328..5376    +  polyA_signal   poly(A) signal: synthetic polyadenylation signal
   5397..5489    -  CDS            tnpA (fragment): TN5P_ECOLX - Also known as tnp. Experimental evidence at protein level: Swiss-Prot protein existence level 1. Mediates transposition of transposon Tn5 by a 'cut and paste' mechanism. First, the monomeric transposase binds the 19 bp inverted DNA repeats flanking the transposon. Then, dimerization of the DNA- bound transposase creates a synaptic DNA complex. After nicking of the first DNA strand, excision of the transposon proceeds through a series of intermediates. The transposase then mediates the insertion of the transposon at a new site by strand transfer. The activity of the wild- type tran
   5532..5636    +  promoter       AmpR promoter: bla
   5637..6497    +  CDS            AmpR: β-lactamase; bla; confers resistance to ampicillin, carbenicillin, and related antibiotics
   6655..7243    -  rep_origin     ori: high-copy-number ColE1/pMB1/pBR322/pUC origin of replication
   7359..7642    +  misc_feature   cer region: ColE1-derived recombination site that helps to maintain plasmids as monomers
