[The description below was written by a language model from this plasmid's Addgene catalogue record and pLannotate feature annotations shown in this document.]
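Description:
pNLF1-C_CDC40:1-579 is a mammalian expression plasmid built on Promega's pNLF1-C backbone, which is designed for fusing NanoLuc luciferase to the C terminus of a protein of interest. The sequenced record is about 7.7 kb. In bacteria it is maintained at high copy through a ColE1/pUC-type origin and selected with ampicillin via the β-lactamase gene. A ColE1 cer site is also annotated, which helps keep the plasmid monomeric. For mammalian cells, a separate cassette with the SV40 enhancer/early promoter, the hygromycin phosphotransferase gene (hph) and a synthetic poly(A) signal allows hygromycin selection of stable transfectants.

The payload is the wild-type, full-length human CDC40 coding sequence (residues M1 to D579, 1,737 bp), also known as PRP17, a component of the activated spliceosome required for pre-mRNA splicing. It derives from a Mammalian Gene Collection clone and was inserted by ligation-independent cloning between retained EcoRI and XbaI sites. Expression is driven by the CMV immediate-early enhancer and promoter, followed by a chimeric β-globin/immunoglobulin intron that generally improves transcript processing. A T7 promoter just upstream of the ORF could also support in vitro transcription. CDC40 is joined through a short linker to human codon-optimized NanoLuc, and the transcript ends at an SV40 poly(A) signal. Several short fragment annotations, including SET1, large T antigen, M13 ori, bom and tnpA, appear to be partial matches within backbone sequence rather than functional elements.

The stated purpose is mammalian expression of NanoLuc-tagged full-length CDC40. The associated publication evaluates the ligandability of WD40 repeat proteins, but the record does not specify the assay in which this construct was used.
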