Addgene plasmid #211065: pNLF1-C_CDC40:1-579
Purpose: Mammalian expression of full-length human CDC40. C-terminal NanoLuc luciferase tag.
Depositing lab: Cheryl Arrowsmith. Depositing organization: University of Toronto. Publication: A Target Class Ligandability Evaluation of WD40 Repeat-Containing Proteins. Ackloo S, Li F, Szewczyk M, Seitova A, Loppnau P, Zeng H, Xu J, Ahmad S, Arnautova YA, Baghaie AJ, Beldar S, Bolotokova A, Centrella PA, Chau I, Clark MA, Cuozzo JW, Dehghani-Tafti S, Disch JS, Dong A, Dumas A, Feng JA, Ghiabi P, Gibson E, Gilmer J, Goldman B, Green SR, Guie MA, Guilinger JP, Harms N, Herasymenko O, Houliston S, Hutchinson A, Kearnes S, Keefe AD, Kimani SW, Kramer T, Kutera M, Kwak HA, Lento C, Li Y, Liu J, Loup J, Machado RAC, Mulhern CJ, Perveen S, Righetto GL, Riley P, Shrestha S, Sigel EA, Silva M, Sintchak MD, Slakman BL, Taylor RD, Thompson J, Torng W, Underkoffler C, von Rechenberg M, Walsh RT, Watson I, Wilson DJ, Wolf E, Yadav M, Yazdi AK, Zhang J, Zhang Y, Santhakumar V, Edwards AM, Barsyte-Lovejoy D, Schapira M, Brown PJ, Halabelian L, Arrowsmith CH. J Med Chem. 2025 Jan 23;68(2):1092-1112. doi: 10.1021/acs.jmedchem.4c02010. Epub 2024 Nov 4. PubMed 39495097.
Backbone
  Vector backbone: pNLF1-C
  Backbone manufacturer: Promega
  Vector type: Mammalian Expression
  Selectable markers: Hygromycin
Growth in bacteria
  Bacterial resistance: Ampicillin, 100 μg/mL
  Growth temperature: 37°C
  Growth strain: DH5alpha
  Copy number: High Copy
Gene/Insert
  Gene/Insert name: CDC40:M1-D579
  Species: H. sapiens (human)
  Insert size (bp): 1737
  Mutation: wild type
  Entrez Gene: CDC40 (a.k.a. EHB3, PRP17, PRPF17, FLJ10564, MGC102802)
  Promoter: CMV
  Tag / fusion protein: NanoLuc luciferase (C terminal on insert)
  Cloning method: Ligation Independent Cloning
  Sequencing primers: 5′ ttacagctcttaaggctagag; 3′ agccggctgtctgtcgccag
Resource information
  A portion of this plasmid was derived from a plasmid made by: Mammalian Gene Collection (BC117145)
Terms and licenses: Academic/Nonprofit Terms; Industry Terms: Not Available to Industry
Depositor comments: 5' Cloning Site: EcoR1 (not destroyed), 3' Cloning Site: Xba1 (not destroyed). C terminal tag: srfgpnscrralgssgvftledfvgdwrqtagynldqvleqggvsslfqnlgvsvtpiqrivlsgenglkidihviipyeglsgdqmgqiekifkvvypvddhhfkvilhygtlvidgvtpnmidyfgrpyegiavfdgkkitvtgtlwngnkiiderlinpdgsllfrvtingvtgwrlcerila.
How to cite: pNLF1-C_CDC40:1-579 was a gift from Cheryl Arrowsmith (Addgene plasmid # 211065 ; http://n2t.net/addgene:211065 ; RRID:Addgene_211065)
