>Addgene plasmid #211065 | pNLF1-C_CDC40:1-579 | depositor partial sequence | sequence record 411610 | Insert sequence
ATGTCGGCTGCGATTGCAGCTCTGGCCGCTTCCTATGGTTCGGGTTCAGGGTCCGAATCGGACTCGGACA
GTGAGAGCAGTCGGTGTCCGCTGCCAGCCGCCGACTCCCTCATGCACTTGACTAAATCGCCTTCATCAAA
GCCGTCTCTAGCAGTGGCAGTGGACTCGGCTCCGGAGGTGGCAGTTAAGGAAGATTTGGAGACTGGAGTT
CACCTTGACCCTGCCGTCAAAGAAGTTCAGTATAATCCTACCTATGAGACCATGTTTGCTCCTGAGTTTG
GACCAGAAAATCCCTTTAGGACACAGCAAATGGCTGCCCCTAGAAATATGCTTTCTGGATATGCCGAACC
AGCTCATATCAATGATTTCATGTTTGAGCAGCAAAGGAGAACTTTTGCAACATATGGTTATGCATTAGAC
CCTTCATTAGATAATCATCAAGTGTCTGCTAAATATATTGGTTCTGTAGAAGAAGCTGAAAAAAATCAAG
GTTTAACTGTATTTGAAACTGGTCAGAAGAAAACAGAAAAGAGGAAAAAGTTTAAAGAAAATGATGCATC
CAATATTGATGGTTTTTTGGGACCATGGGCAAAATATGTGGATGAAAAAGATGTAGCCAAACCTTCAGAA
GAAGAGCAAAAAGAATTGGATGAAATCACAGCAAAGAGGCAGAAAAAAGGAAAACAGGAAGAAGAGAAAC
CTGGGGAGGAGAAGACAATCTTACATGTTAAAGAAATGTATGACTATCAAGGCAGGTCCTATCTTCACAT
ACCTCAGGATGTTGGTGTTAATCTACGGTCAACTATGCCACCTGAGAAGTGTTATCTTCCCAAAAAACAA
ATTCATGTGTGGTCTGGACACACAAAGGGCGTCAGTGCAGTCAGATTGTTTCCTCTCTCTGGCCATTTAT
TGCTGTCTTGTTCCATGGACTGTAAAATTAAGCTATGGGAGGTTTATGGAGAACGGCGCTGTCTGAGAAC
ATTTATTGGTCACAGTAAGGCTGTTAGGGATATCTGCTTCAATACTGCAGGAACACAGTTCCTCAGTGCA
GCCTATGACAGGTATCTTAAGCTCTGGGACACTGAGACAGGACAGTGTATATCAAGATTTACAAACCGAA
AAGTACCTTATTGTGTCAAATTCAATCCTGATGAAGATAAGCAAAATCTCTTTGTGGCTGGGATGTCTGA
TAAGAAGATTGTGCAATGGGACATTCGAAGTGGAGAAATTGTGCAGGAATATGATCGGCATTTGGGAGCT
GTCAACACCATTGTTTTTGTGGATGAGAATAGGAGATTTGTGAGCACATCTGATGATAAAAGCCTAAGAG
TTTGGGAATGGGATATCCCTGTGGATTTCAAGTACATAGCAGAACCCAGTATGCACTCAATGCCTGCAGT
GACTTTGTCTCCAAATGGAAAATGGCTAGCATGCCAATCAATGGACAACCAAATCTTAATTTTTGGAGCA
CAGAACAGATTTAGATTAAATAAGAAAAAAATTTTTAAGGGCCATATGGTAGCAGGCTATGCTTGTCAGG
TGGACTTTTCACCAGACATGAGTTATGTGATTTCAGGAGATGGAAATGGAAAATTAAACATTTGGGACTG
GAAGACCACAAAACTCTACAGTCGATTTAAAGCTCATGATAAAGTGTGTATAGGTGCAGTGTGGCATCCT
CATGAAACTTCTAAGGTCATAACATGTGGTTGGGATGGTCTCATTAAATTGTGGGAT
